>Addgene plasmid #21933 | Rb-379-928Δ703-737-pGex2T | depositor full sequence | sequence record 10090 | Author sequence
ACGTTATCGACTGCACGGTGCACCAATGCTTCTGGCGTCAGGCAGCCATCGGAAGCTGTGGTATGGCTGT
GCAGGTCGTAAATCACTGCATAATTCGTGTCGCTCAAGGCGCACTCCCGTTCTGGATAATGTTTTTTGCG
CCGACATCATAACGGTTCTGGCAAATATTCTGAAATGAGCTGTTGACAATTAATCATCGGCTCGTATAAT
GTGTGGAATTGTGAGCGGATAACAATTTCACACAGGAAACAGTATTCATGTCCCCTATACTAGGTTATTG
GAAAATTAAGGGCCTTGTGCAACCCACTCGACTTCTTTTGGAATATCTTGAAGAAAAATATGAAGAGCAT
TTGTATGAGCGCGATGAAGGTGATAAATGGCGAAACAAAAAGTTTGAATTGGGTTTGGAGTTTCCCAATC
TTCCTTATTATATTGATGGTGATGTTAAATTAACACAGTCTATGGCCATCATACGTTATATAGCTGACAA
GCACAACATGTTGGGTGGTTGTCCAAAAGAGCGTGCAGAGATTTCAATGCTTGAAGGAGCGGTTTTGGAT
ATTAGATACGGTGTTTCGAGAATTGCATATAGTAAAGACTTTGAAACTCTCAAAGTTGATTTTCTTAGCA
AGCTACCTGAAATGCTGAAAATGTTCGAAGATCGTTTATGTCATAAAACATATTTAAATGGTGATCATGT
AACCCATCCTGACTTCATGTTGTATGACGCTCTTGATGTTGTTTTATACATGGACCCAATGTGCCTGGAT
GCGTTCCCAAAATTAGTTTGTTTTAAAAAACGTATTGAAGCTATCCCACAAATTGATAAGTACTTGAAAT
CCAGCAAGTATATAGCATGGCCTTTGCAGGGCTGGCAAGCCACGTTTGGTGGTGGCGACCATCCTCCAAA
ATCGGATCTGGTTCCGCGTGGATCCGCCACCATGAACACTATCCAACAATTAATGATGATTTTAAATTCA
GCAAGTGATCAACCTTCAGAAAATCTGATTTCCTATTTTAACAACTGCACAGTGAATCCAAAAGAAAGTA
TACTGAAAAGAGTGAAGGATATAGGATACATCTTTAAAGAGAAATTTGCTAAAGCTGTGGGACAGGGTTG
TGTCGAAATTGGATCACAGCGATACAAACTTGGAGTTCGCTTGTATTACCGAGTAATGGAATCCATGCTT
AAATCAGAAGAAGAACGATTATCCATTCAAAATTTTAGCAAACTTCTGAATGACAACATTTTTCATATGT
CTTTATTGGCGTGCGCTCTTGAGGTTGTAATGGCCACATATAGCAGAAGTACATCTCAGAATCTTGATTC
TGGAACAGATTTGTCTTTCCCATGGATTCTGAATGTGCTTAATTTAAAAGCCTTTGATTTTTACAAAGTG
ATCGAAAGTTTTATCAAAGCAGAAGGCAACTTGACAAGAGAAATGATAAAACATTTAGAACGATGTGAAC
ATCGAATCATGGAATCCCTTGCATGGCTCTCAGATTCACCTTTATTTGATCTTATTAAACAATCAAAGGA
CCGAGAAGGACCAACTGATCACCTTGAATCTGCTTGTCCTCTTAATCTTCCTCTCCAGAATAATCACACT
GCAGCAGATATGTATCTTTCTCCTGTAAGATCTCCAAAGAAAAAAGGTTCAACTACGCGTGTAAATTCTA
CTGCAAATGCAGAGACACAAGCAACCTCAGCCTTCCAGACCCAGAAGCCATTGAAATCTACCTCTCTTTC
ACTGTTTTATAAAAAAGTGTATCGGCTAGCCTATCTCCGGCTAAATACACTTTGTGAACGCCTTCTGTCT
GAGCACCCAGAATTAGAACATATCATCTGGACCCTTTTCCAGCACACCCTGCAGAATGAGTATGAACTCA
TGAGAGACAGGCATTTGGACCAAACATTCAAACGTGTTTTGATCAAAGAAGAGGAGTATGATTCTATTAT
AGTATTCTATAACTTGGTCTTCATGCAGAGACTGAAAACAAATATTTTGCAGTATGCTTCCACCAGGCCC
CCTACCTTGTCACCAATACCTCACATTCCTCGAAGCCCTTACAAGTTTCCTAGTTCACCCTTACGGATTC
CTGGAGGGAACATCTATATTTCACCCCTGAAGAGTCCATATAAAATTTCAGAAGGTCTGCCAACACCAAC
AAAAATGACTCCAAGATCAAGAATCTTAGTGTCAATTGGTGAATCATTCGGGACTTCTGAGAAGTTCCAG
AAAATAAATCAGATGGTATGTAACAGCGACCGTGTGCTCAAAAGAAGTGCTGAAGGAAGCAACCCTCCTA
AACCACTGAAAAAACTACGCTTTGATATTGAAGGATCAGATGAAGCAGATGGAAGTAAACATCTCCCAGG
AGAGTCCAAATTTCAGCAGAAACTGGCAGAAATGACTTCTACTCGAACACGAATGCAAAAGCAGAAAATG
AATGATAGCATGGATACCTCAAACAAGGAAGAGAAATGAGGATCCCCGGGAATTCATCGTGACTGACTGA
CGATCTGCCTCGCGCGTTTCGGTGATGACGGTGAAAACCTCTGACACATGCAGCTCCCGGAGACGGTCAC
AGCTTGTCTGTAAGCGGATGCCGGGAGCAGACAAGCCCGTCAGGGCGCGTCAGCGGGTGTTGGCGGGTGT
CGGGGCGCAGCCATGACCCAGTCACGTAGCGATAGCGGAGTGTATAATTCTTGAAGACGAAAGGGCCTCG
TGATACGCCTATTTTTATAGGTTAATGTCATGATAATAATGGTTTCTTAGACGTCAGGTGGCACTTTTCG
GGGAAATGTGCGCGGAACCCCTATTTGTTTATTTTTCTAAATACATTCAAATATGTATCCGCTCATGAGA
CAATAACCCTGATAAATGCTTCAATAATATTGAAAAAGGAAGAGTATGAGTATTCAACATTTCCGTGTCG
CCCTTATTCCCTTTTTTGCGGCATTTTGCCTTCCTGTTTTTGCTCACCCAGAAACGCTGGTGAAAGTAAA
AGATGCTGAAGATCAGTTGGGTGCACGAGTGGGTTACATCGAACTGGATCTCAACAGCGGTAAGATCCTT
GAGAGTTTTCGCCCCGAAGAACGTTTTCCAATGATGAGCACTTTTAAAGTTCTGCTATGTGGCGCGGTAT
TATCCCGTGTTGACGCCGGGCAAGAGCAACTCGGTCGCCGCATACACTATTCTCAGAATGACTTGGTTGA
GTACTCACCAGTCACAGAAAAGCATCTTACGGATGGCATGACAGTAAGAGAATTATGCAGTGCTGCCATA
ACCATGAGTGATAACACTGCGGCCAACTTACTTCTGACAACGATCGGAGGACCGAAGGAGCTAACCGCTT
TTTTGCACAACATGGGGGATCATGTAACTCGCCTTGATCGTTGGGAACCGGAGCTGAATGAAGCCATACC
AAACGACGAGCGTGACACCACGATGCCTGCAGCAATGGCAACAACGTTGCGCAAACTATTAACTGGCGAA
CTACTTACTCTAGCTTCCCGGCAACAATTAATAGACTGGATGGAGGCGGATAAAGTTGCAGGACCACTTC
TGCGCTCGGCCCTTCCGGCTGGCTGGTTTATTGCTGATAAATCTGGAGCCGGTGAGCGTGGGTCTCGCGG
TATCATTGCAGCACTGGGGCCAGATGGTAAGCCCTCCCGTATCGTAGTTATCTACACGACGGGGAGTCAG
GCAACTATGGATGAACGAAATAGACAGATCGCTGAGATAGGTGCCTCACTGATTAAGCATTGGTAACTGT
CAGACCAAGTTTACTCATATATACTTTAGATTGATTTAAAACTTCATTTTTAATTTAAAAGGATCTAGGT
GAAGATCCTTTTTGATAATCTCATGACCAAAATCCCTTAACGTGAGTTTTCGTTCCACTGAGCGTCAGAC
CCCGTAGAAAAGATCAAAGGATCTTCTTGAGATCCTTTTTTTCTGCGCGTAATCTGCTGCTTGCAAACAA
AAAAACCACCGCTACCAGCGGTGGTTTGTTTGCCGGATCAAGAGCTACCAACTCTTTTTCCGAAGGTAAC
TGGCTTCAGCAGAGCGCAGATACCAAATACTGTCCTTCTAGTGTAGCCGTAGTTAGGCCACCACTTCAAG
AACTCTGTAGCACCGCCTACATACCTCGCTCTGCTAATCCTGTTACCAGTGGCTGCTGCCAGTGGCGATA
AGTCGTGTCTTACCGGGTTGGACTCAAGACGATAGTTACCGGATAAGGCGCAGCGGTCGGGCTGAACGGG
GGGTTCGTGCACACAGCCCAGCTTGGAGCGAACGACCTACACCGAACTGAGATACCTACAGCGTGAGCTA
TGAGAAAGCGCCACGCTTCCCGAAGGGAGAAAGGCGGACAGGTATCCGGTAAGCGGCAGGGTCGGAACAG
GAGAGCGCACGAGGGAGCTTCCAGGGGGAAACGCCTGGTATCTTTATAGTCCTGTCGGGTTTCGCCACCT
CTGACTTGAGCGTCGATTTTTGTGATGCTCGTCAGGGGGGCGGAGCCTATGGAAAAACGCCAGCAACGCG
GCCTTTTTACGGTTCCTGGCCTTTTGCTGGCCTTTTGCTCACATGTTCTTTCCTGCGTTATCCCCTGATT
CTGTGGATAACCGTATTACCGCCTTTGAGTGAGCTGATACCGCTCGCCGCAGCCGAACGACCGAGCGCAG
CGAGTCAGTGAGCGAGGAAGCGGAAGAGCGCCTGATGCGGTATTTTCTCCTTACGCATCTGTGCGGTATT
TCACACCGCATAAATTCCGACACCATCGAATGGTGCAAAACCTTTCGCGGTATGGCATGATAGCGCCCGG
AAGAGAGTCAATTCAGGGTGGTGAATGTGAAACCAGTAACGTTATACGATGTCGCAGAGTATGCCGGTGT
CTCTTATCAGACCGTTTCCCGCGTGGTGAACCAGGCCAGCCACGTTTCTGCGAAAACGCGGGAAAAAGTG
GAAGCGGCGATGGCGGAGCTGAATTACATTCCCAACCGCGTGGCACAACAACTGGCGGGCAAACAGTCGT
TGCTGATTGGCGTTGCCACCTCCAGTCTGGCCCTGCACGCGCCGTCGCAAATTGTCGCGGCGATTAAATC
TCGCGCCGATCAACTGGGTGCCAGCGTGGTGGTGTCGATGGTAGAACGAAGCGGCGTCGAAGCCTGTAAA
GCGGCGGTGCACAATCTTCTCGCGCAACGCGTCAGTGGGCTGATCATTAACTATCCGCTGGATGACCAGG
ATGCCATTGCTGTGGAAGCTGCCTGCACTAATGTTCCGGCGTTATTTCTTGATGTCTCTGACCAGACACC
CATCAACAGTATTATTTTCTCCCATGAAGACGGTACGCGACTGGGCGTGGAGCATCTGGTCGCATTGGGT
CACCAGCAAATCGCGCTGTTAGCGGGCCCATTAAGTTCTGTCTCGGCGCGTCTGCGTCTGGCTGGCTGGC
ATAAATATCTCACTCGCAATCAAATTCAGCCGATAGCGGAACGGGAAGGCGACTGGAGTGCCATGTCCGG
TTTTCAACAAACCATGCAAATGCTGAATGAGGGCATCGTTCCCACTGCGATGCTGGTTGCCAACGATCAG
ATGGCGCTGGGCGCAATGCGCGCCATTACCGAGTCCGGGCTGCGCGTTGGTGCGGATATCTCGGTAGTGG
GATACGACGATACCGAAGACAGCTCATGTTATATCCCGCCGTTAACCACCATCAAACAGGATTTTCGCCT
GCTGGGGCAAACCAGCGTGGACCGCTTGCTGCAACTCTCTCAGGGCCAGGCGGTGAAGGGCAATCAGCTG
TTGCCCGTCTCACTGGTGAAAAGAAAAACCACCCTGGCGCCCAATACGCAAACCGCCTCTCCCCGCGCGT
TGGCCGATTCATTAATGCAGCTGGCACGACAGGTTTCCCGACTGGAAAGCGGGCAGTGAGCGCAACGCAA
TTAATGTGAGTTAGCTCACTCATTAGGCACCCCAGGCTTTACACTTTATGCTTCCGGCTCGTATGTTGTG
TGGAATTGTGAGCGGATAACAATTTCACACAGGAAACAGCTATGACCATGATTACGGATTCACTGGCCGT
CGTTTTACAACGTCGTGACTGGGAAAACCCTGGCGTTACCCAACTTAATCGCCTTGCAGCACATCCCCCT
TTCGCCAGCTGGCGTAATAGCGAAGAGGCCCGCACCGATCGCCCTTCCCAACAGTTGCGCAGCCTGAATG
GCGAATGGCGCTTTGCCTGGTTTCCGGCACCAGAAGCGGTGCCGGAAAGCTGGCTGGAGTGCGATCTTCC
TGAGGCCGATACTGTCGTCGTCCCCTCAAACTGGCAGATGCACGGTTACGATGCGCCCATCTACACCAAC
GTAACCTATCCCATTACGGTCAATCCGCCGTTTGTTCCCACGGAGAATCCGACGGGTTGTTACTCGCTCA
CATTTAATGTTGATGAAAGCTGGCTACAGGAAGGCCAGACGCGAATTATTTTTGATGGCGTTGGAATT
Features (pLannotate 1.2.2; 17 found; start..end, strand, type, name):
      6..107     -  CDS            yciV (fragment): RNAAM_ECOLI - Also known as trpH From Escherichia coli (strain K12).
    183..211     +  promoter       tac promoter: strong E. coli promoter; hybrid between the trp and lac UV5 promoters
    219..235     +  protein_bind   lac operator: The lac repressor binds to the lac operator to inhibit transcription in E. coli. This inhibition can be relieved by adding lactose or isopropyl-β-D-thiogalactopyranoside (IPTG). lac repressor encoded by lacI
    258..911     +  CDS            GST26_SCHJA: Experimental evidence at protein level: Swiss-Prot protein existence level 1. GST isoenzymes appear to play a central role in the parasite detoxification system. Other functions are also suspected including a role in increasing the solubility of haematin in the parasite gut. From Schistosoma japonicum (Blood fluke).
    942..2486    +  CDS            RB1 (fragment): RB_HUMAN - Experimental evidence at protein level: Swiss-Prot protein existence level 1. (Microbial infection) In case of viral infections, interactions with SV40 large T antigen, HPV E7 protein or adenovirus E1A protein induce the disassembly of RB1-E2F1 complex thereby disrupting RB1's activity. From Homo sapiens (Human).
   2525..2564    +  CDS            rop (fragment): Rop protein, which maintains plasmids at low copy number; rop
   2666..2706    +  misc_feature   bom (fragment): basis of mobility region from pBR322
   2811..2915    +  promoter       AmpR promoter: bla
   2916..3776    +  CDS            AmpR: β-lactamase; bla; confers resistance to ampicillin, carbenicillin, and related antibiotics
   3947..4535    +  rep_origin     ori: high-copy-number ColE1/pMB1/pBR322/pUC origin of replication
   4721..4772    -  misc_feature   bom (fragment): basis of mobility region from pBR322
   4779..4856    +  promoter       lacIq promoter: lacI (mutant); In the lacIq allele, a single base change in the promoter boosts expression of the lacI gene about 10-fold.
   4857..5939    +  CDS            lacI: lac repressor; lacI; The lac repressor binds to the lac operator to inhibit transcription in E. coli. This inhibition can be relieved by adding lactose or isopropyl-β-D-thiogalactopyranoside (IPTG).
   5952..5973    +  protein_bind   CAP binding site: CAP binding activates transcription in the presence of cAMP. E. coli catabolite activator protein
   5988..6018    +  promoter       lac promoter: promoter for the E. coli lac operon
   6026..6042    +  protein_bind   lac operator: The lac repressor binds to the lac operator to inhibit transcription in E. coli. This inhibition can be relieved by adding lactose or isopropyl-β-D-thiogalactopyranoside (IPTG). lac repressor encoded by lacI
   6062..6235    +  CDS            lacZα: LacZα fragment of β-galactosidase; lacZ fragment
