[The description below was written by a language model from this plasmid's Addgene catalogue record and pLannotate feature annotations shown in this document.]
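Description:
Rb-379-928Δ703-737-pGex2T is a bacterial expression plasmid built on the pGEX-2T backbone for producing a truncated, internally deleted form of the human retinoblastoma protein (RB1) as a glutathione S-transferase fusion in E. coli. It replicates from a high-copy ColE1/pMB1-type origin and is selected with ampicillin through the β-lactamase (AmpR) gene. The annotated sequence of about 6.5 kb is consistent with the stated backbone and insert sizes. It also shows typical pGEX backbone remnants, including short rop and bom fragments and a lac promoter/operator with a lacZα segment downstream of lacI.

Expression is driven by the hybrid tac promoter followed by a lac operator. The plasmid carries its own lacI gene under the lacIq promoter, so transcription is held off by lac repressor until induced with IPTG. The open reading frame begins with Schistosoma japonicum GST, which sits at the N-terminus and allows affinity capture on glutathione resin. It continues into the Rb fragment, which was inserted at a BamHI site that is retained on both sides. The roughly 1.56 kb insert encodes residues 379–928 of Rb, the C-terminal portion of the protein. It lacks amino acids 703–737, corresponding to exon 21, and carries a silent CAG-to-CAA change at the codon for Q899 of full-length Rb.

The associated publication concerns cellular proteins that bind the T antigen/E1A-binding region of Rb. In that context the construct most plausibly serves as a deletion-mutant GST-Rb bait, compared with intact GST-Rb in pull-down or binding assays, although the record does not explicitly state its intended use.
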