Addgene plasmid #21933: Rb-379-928Δ703-737-pGex2T
Depositing lab: William Kaelin. Depositing organization: Dana-Farber Cancer Institute. Publication: Identification of cellular proteins that can interact specifically with the T/E1A-binding region of the retinoblastoma gene product. Kaelin WG, Pallas DC, DeCaprio JA, Kaye FJ, Livingston DM. Cell. 1991 Feb 8. 64(3):521-32. 10.1016/0092-8674(91)90236-R PubMed 1825028.
Backbone
  Vector backbone: pGex2T
  Backbone manufacturer: Pharmacia
  Backbone size w/o insert (bp): 4948
  Vector type: Bacterial Expression
Growth in bacteria
  Bacterial resistance: Ampicillin, 100 μg/mL
  Growth temperature: 37°C
  Growth strain: DH5alpha
  Growth instructions: DH5alpha BL21
  Copy number: High Copy
Gene/Insert
  Gene/Insert name: Rb (alt name: retinoblastoma protein)
  Species: H. sapiens (human)
  Insert size (bp): 1560
  Mutation: deletion mutant ORF contains aa 379-928D703-737 of wt Rb cDNA, contains deletion of aa 703-737 (equaling exon 21), contains a silent mutation at codon 486 (full-length Rb aa Q899 (CAG to CAA))
  GenBank ID: BC040540
  Entrez Gene: RB1 (a.k.a. OSRC, PPP1R130, RB, p105-Rb, p110-RB1, pRb, pp110)
  Tag / fusion protein: GST (N terminal on backbone)
  Cloning method: Restriction Enzyme; 5′ cloning site BamH I (not destroyed); 3′ cloning site BamH I (not destroyed)
  Sequencing primers: 5′ pGex-5'; 3′ pGex-3'
Terms and licenses: Academic/Nonprofit Terms; Industry Terms: Not Available to Industry
How to cite: Rb-379-928Δ703-737-pGex2T was a gift from William Kaelin (Addgene plasmid # 21933 ; http://n2t.net/addgene:21933 ; RRID:Addgene_21933)
