>Addgene plasmid #21933 | Rb-379-928Δ703-737-pGex2T | addgene partial sequence | sequence record 27717 | 21933 with hRb-F2 5'-gtgcgctcttgaggttgtaa
TCTCAGATCTTGATTCTGGACAGATTTGTCTTTCCCATGGATTCTGAATGTGCTTAATTTAAAAGCCTTT
GATTTTTACAAAGTGATCGAAAGTTTTATCAAAGCAGAAGGCAACTTGACAAGAGAAATGATAAAACATT
TAGAACGATGTGAACATCGAATCATGGAATCCCTTGCATGGCTCTCAGATTCACCTTTATTTGATCTTAT
TAAACAATCAAAGGACCGAGAAGGACCAACTGATCACCTTGAATCTGCTTGTCCTCTTAATCTTCCTCTC
CAGAATAATCACACTGCAGCAGATATGTATCTTTCTCCTGTAAGATCTCCAAAGAAAAAAGGTTCAACTA
CGCGTGTAAATTCTACTGCAAATGCAGAGACACAAGCAACCTCAGCCTTCCAGACCCAGAAGCCATTGAA
ATCTACCTCTCTTTCACTGTTTTATAAAAAAGTGTATCGGCTAGCCTATCTCCGGCTAAATACACTTTGT
GAACGCCTTCTGTCTGAGCACCCAGAATTAGAACATATCATCTGGACCCTTTTCCAGCACACCCTGCAGA
ATGAGTATGAACTCATGAGAGACAGGCATTTGGACCAAACATTCAAACGTGTTTTGATCAAAGAAGAGGA
GTATGATTCTATTATAGTATTCTATAACTCGGTCTTCATGCAGAGACTGAAAACAAATATTTTGCAGTAT
GCTTCCACCAGGCCCCCTACCTTGTCACCAATACCTCACATTCCTCGAAGCCCTTACAAGTTTCCTAGTT
CACCCTTACGGATTCCTGGAGGGAACATCTATATTTCACCCCTGAAGAGTCCATATAAAATTTCA
