>Addgene plasmid #21933 | Rb-379-928Δ703-737-pGex2T | addgene partial sequence | sequence record 27718 | hRb-F 5'-TGAAGGAAGCAACCCTCCTA-3'
NCGCTTNGATATTGAAGGATCAGATGAAGCAGATGGAAGTAAACATCTCCCAGGAGAGTCCAAATTTCAG
CAAAAACTGGCAGAAATGACTTCTACTCGAACACGAATGCAAAAGCAGAAAATGAATGATAGCATGGATA
CCTCAAACAAGGAAGAGAAATGAGGATCCCCGGGAATTCATCGTGACTGACTGACGATCTGCCTCGCGCG
TTTCGGTGATGACGGTGAAAACCTCTGACACATGCAGCTCCCGGAGACGGTCACAGCTTGTCTGTAAGCG
GATGCCGGGAGCAGACAAGCCCGTCAGGGCGCGTCAGCGGGTGTTGGCGGGTGTCGGGGCGCAGCCATGA
CCCAGTCACGTAGCGATAGCGGAGTGTATAATTCTTGAAGACGAAAGGGCCTCGTGATACGCCTATTTTT
ATAGGTTAATGTCATGATAATAATGGTTTCTTAGACGTCAGGTGGCACTTTTCGGGGAAATGTGCGCGGA
ACCCCTATTTGTTTATTTTTCTAAATACATTCAAATATGTATCCGCTCATGAGACAATAACCCTGATAAA
TGCTTCAATAATATTGAAAAAGGAAGAGTATGAGTATTCAACATTTCCGTGTCGCCCTTATTCCCTTTTT
TGCGGCATTTTGCCTTCCTGTTTTTGCTCACCCAGAAACGCTGGTGAAAGTAAAAGATGCTGAAGATCAG
TTGGGTGCACGAGTGGGTTACATCGAACTGGATCTCACCAGCGGTAAGATCTTGAGANTTTCGCCCGAAA
ACGTTTCNATGATGACACTTTTAAGTCTGCTATGTGCGCGTATTCCCGNTGCCCGGCANACACNCGTCCN
CTCCTATCCAATGCTGTGATCCCNTCCNAACTCTNGN
