>Addgene plasmid #21933 | Rb-379-928Δ703-737-pGex2T | addgene partial sequence | sequence record 27719 | 21933 with pGEX-3
CGCGCGAGGCAGATCGTCAGTCAGTCACGATGAATTCCCGGGGATCCTCATTTCTCTTCCTTGTTTGAGG
TATCCATGCTATCATTCATTTTCTGCTTTTGCATTCGTGTTCGAGTAGAAGTCATTTCTGCCAGTTTTTG
CTGAAATTTGGACTCTCCTGGGAGATGTTTACTTCCATCTGCTTCATCTGATCCTTCAATATCAAAGCGT
AGTTTTTTCAGTGGTTTAGGAGGGTTGCTTCCTTCAGCACTTCTTTTGAGCACACGGTCGCTGTTACATA
CCATCTGATTTATTTTCTGGAACTTCTCAGAAGTCCCGAATGATTCACCAATTGATACTAAGATTCTTGA
TCTTGGAGTCATTTTTGTTGGTGTTGGCAGACCTTCTGAAATTTTATATGGACTCTTCAGGGGTGAAATA
TAGATGTTCCCTCCAGGAATCCGTAAGGGTGAACTAGGAAACTTGTAAGGGCTTCGAGGAATGTGAGGTA
TTGGTGACAAGGTAGGGGGCCTGGTGGAAGCATACTGCAAAATATTTGTTTTCAGTCTCTGCATGAAGAC
CGAGTTATAGAATACTATAATAGAATCATACTCCTCTTCTTTGATCAAAACACGTTTGAATG
